>Addgene plasmid #97379 | UKNP1.11.3 | depositor full sequence | sequence record 179073 | UKNP1.11.3 sequence 7248 bps
GACGGATCGGGAGATCTCCCGATCCCCTATGGTCGACTCTCAGTACAATCTGCTCTGATGCCGCATAGTT
AAGCCAGTATCTGCTCCCTGCTTGTGTGTTGGAGGTCGCTGAGTAGTGCGCGAGCAAAATTTAAGCTACA
ACAAGGCAAGGCTTGACCGACAATTGCATGAAGAATCTGCTTAGGGTTAGGCGTTTTGCGCTGCTTCGCG
ATGTACGGGCCAGATATACGCGTTGACATTGATTATTGACTAGTTATTAATAGTAATCAATTACGGGGTC
ATTAGTTCATAGCCCATATATGGAGTTCCGCGTTACATAACTTACGGTAAATGGCCCGCCTGGCTGACCG
CCCAACGACCCCCGCCCATTGACGTCAATAATGACGTATGTTCCCATAGTAACGCCAATAGGGACTTTCC
ATTGACGTCAATGGGTGGACTATTTACGGTAAACTGCCCACTTGGCAGTACATCAAGTGTATCATATGCC
AAGTACGCCCCCTATTGACGTCAATGACGGTAAATGGCCCGCCTGGCATTATGCCCAGTACATGACCTTA
TGGGACTTTCCTACTTGGCAGTACATCTACGTATTAGTCATCGCTATTACCATGGTGATGCGGTTTTGGC
AGTACATCAATGGGCGTGGATAGCGGTTTGACTCACGGGGATTTCCAAGTCTCCACCCCATTGACGTCAA
TGGGAGTTTGTTTTGGCACCAAAATCAACGGGACTTTCCAAAATGTCGTAACAACTCCGCCCCATTGACG
CAAATGGGCGGTAGGCGTGTACGGTGGGAGGTCTATATAAGCAGAGCTCTCTGGCTAACTAGAGAACCCA
CTGCTTACTGGCTTATCGAAATTAATACGACTCACTATAGGGAGACCCAAGCTGGCTAGTTAAGCTTGGT
ACCGAGCTCGGATCCAGTACCCTTCACCATGGGTTGCTCTTTCTCTATCTTCCTTCTGGCCCTGCTCTCT
TGCCTGACTGTACCCGCTTCGGCCTACCAGGTGCGCAACAGCTCGGGGCTTTACCATGTCACCAATGATT
GCCCTAACTCGAGTATTGTGTACGAGGCGGCCGATGCCATCCTGCACACTCCGGGGTGTGTCCCTTGCGT
TCGCGAGGGTAACGCCTCGAGGTGTTGGGTGGCGGTGACCCCCACGGTGGCCACCAGGGATGGCAAACTC
CCCACAACGCAGCTTCGACGTCACATCGATCTGCTTGTCGGGAGCGCCACCCTCTGCTCGGCCCTCTACG
TGGGGGACCTGTGCGGGTCTGTCTTTCTTGTCGGCCAACTGTTTACCTTCTCTCCCAGACACCACTGGAC
GACGCAAGGCTGCAATTGTTCTATCTATCCCGGCCACATAACGGGTCATCGCATGGCATGGGATATGATG
ATGAACTGGTCCCCTACGGCGGCGTTGGTGATGGCTCAGCTGCTCCGGATCCCACAAGCCATCATGGACA
TGATCGCTGGTGCTCACTGGGGTGTCCTGGCGGGCATAGCGTATTTCTCTATGGTGGGGAACTGGGCGAA
AGTCCTGGTAGTGCTGCTGCTATTTGCCGGCGTCGACGCGGAAACCCACGTCACCGGAGGAAGCGCCGGC
CACACCGTGGCTGGGCTTGCCGGTTTCCTCACACGGGGCCCCAAGCAGAACATCCAACTGATCAACACCA
ACGGCAGTTGGCACATCAATAGCACGGCCTTGAACTGCAATGACAGCCTTGACACCGGCTGGATAGCAGG
GCTCTTCTATCATCACAAATTCAACTCTTCAGGCTGTTCCGAGAGGTTGGCCAGCTGCCGACGCCTTACC
GATTTTGCCCAGGGTTGGGGCCCCATCAGTTATGCCAACGGAAGCGGCCCCGATGAGCGCCCCTACTGCT
GGCACTACCCCCCAAGACCTTGCGGTATTGTGCCCGCAAAGAGCGTGTGTGGCCCGGTATATTGCTTCAC
TCCCAGCCCTGTGGTGGTGGGAACGACCGACAGGTCGGGCGCGCCTACCTACAGCTGGGGTGCAAATGAT
ACGGACGTCTTCGTCCTTAACAACACCAGGCCACCGCTGGGCAATTGGTTCGGTTGCACCTGGATGAACG
CAACTGGATTTACCAAAGTGTGCGGAGCGCCCCCTTGTGTCATCGGAGGGGCGGGCGACAACACCTTGCG
CTGCCCCACTGATTGTTTCCGCAAGCATCCGGAAGCAACATACTCTCGGTGCGGCTCCGGTCCCTGGATT
ACACCCAGGTGCATGGTCCACTATCCGTATAGGCTTTGGCATTATCCTTGTACCATCAACTACACCATAT
TCAAAGTCAGGATGTACGTGGGAGGGGTCGAGCACAGGCTGGAAGCTGCCTGCAACTGGACGCGGGGCGA
ACGCTGTGATCTGGAAGACAGGGACAGGTCCGAGCTCAGCCCATTGTTGCTGTCCACCACGCAGTGGCAG
GTCCTTCCGTGCTCTTTCACGACCCTGCCAGCCTTGTCCACCGGCCTCATCCACCTCCACCAGAACATCG
TGGACGTGCAGTACTTATACGGGGTGGGGTCAAGCATCGCGTCCTGGGCCATTAAGTGGGAGTACGTCGT
TCTCCTGTTCCTCCTGCTTGCAGACGCGCGCGTCTGCTCCTGCTTGTGGATGATGTTACTCATATCCCAA
GCGGAGGCGTAAAAGGGTCAAGACAATTCTGCAGATATCCAGCACAGTGGCGGCCGCTCGAGTCTAGAGG
GCCCGCGGTTCGAAGGTAAGCCTATCCCTAACCCTCTCCTCGGTCTCGATTCTACGCGTACCGGTCATCA
TCACCATCACCATTGAGTTTAAACCCGCTGATCAGCCTCGACTGTGCCTTCTAGTTGCCAGCCATCTGTT
GTTTGCCCCTCCCCCGTGCCTTCCTTGACCCTGGAAGGTGCCACTCCCACTGTCCTTTCCTAATAAAATG
AGGAAATTGCATCGCATTGTCTGAGTAGGTGTCATTCTATTCTGGGGGGTGGGGTGGGGCAGGACAGCAA
GGGGGAGGATTGGGAAGACAATAGCAGGCATGCTGGGGATGCGGTGGGCTCTATGGCTTCTGAGGCGGAA
AGAACCAGCTGGGGCTCTAGGGGGTATCCCC
[124 nt withheld, positions 3112-3235]
C
[32 nt withheld, positions 3237-3268]
CA
[57 nt withheld, positions 3271-3327]
A
[49 nt withheld, positions 3329-3377]
CCTTTGACGTTGGAGTCCACGTTCTTT
[37 nt withheld, positions 3405-3441]
ACCCTATCTCGGTCTATTCTTTTGATTTATAAGGGATTTTGGGGATTTCGGCCTATTGGTTAAAAAATGA
GCTGATTTAACAAAAATTTAACGCGAATTAATTCTGTGGAATGTGTGTCAGTTAGGGTGTGGAAAGTCCC
CAGGCTCCCCAGGCAGGCAGAAGTATGCAAAGCATGCATCTCAATTAGTCAGCAACCAGGTGTGGAAAGT
CCCCAGGCTCCCCAGCAGGCAGAAGTATGCAAAGCATGCATCTCAATTAGTCAGCAACCATAGTCCCGCC
CCTAACTCCGCCCATCCCGCCCCTAACTCCGCCCAGTTCCGCCCATTCTCCGCCCCATGGCTGACTAATT
TTTTTTATTTATGCAGAGGCCGAGGCCGCCTCTGCCTCTGAGCTATTCCAGAAGTAGTGAGGAGGCTTTT
TTGGAGGCCTAGGCTTTTGCAAAAAGCTCCCGGGAGCTTGTATATCCATTTTCGGATCTGATCAAGAGAC
AGGATGAGGATCGTTTCGCATGATTGAACAAGATGGATTGCACGCAGGTTCTCCGGCCGCTTGGGTGGAG
AGGCTATTCGGCTATGACTGGGCACAACAGACAATCGGCTGCTCTGATGCCGCCGTGTTCCGGCTGTCAG
CGCAGGGGCGCCCGGTTCTTTTTGTCAAGACCGACCTGTCCGGTGCCCTGAATGAACTGCAGGACGAGGC
AGCGCGGCTATCGTGGCTGGCCACGACGGGCGTTCCTTGCGCAGCTGTGCTCGACGTTGTCACTGAAGCG
GGAAGGGACTGGCTGCTATTGGGCGAAGTGCCGGGGCAGGATCTCCTGTCATCTCACCTTGCTCCTGCCG
AGAAAGTATCCATCATGGCTGATGCAATGCGGCGGCTGCATACGCTTGATCCGGCTACCTGCCCATTCGA
CCACCAAGCGAAACATCGCATCGAGCGAGCACGTACTCGGATGGAAGCCGGTCTTGTCGATCAGGATGAT
CTGGACGAAGAGCATCAGGGGCTCGCGCCAGCCGAACTGTTCGCCAGGCTCAAGGCGCGCATGCCCGACG
GCGAGGATCTCGTCGTGACCCATGGCGATGCCTGCTTGCCGAATATCATGGTGGAAAATGGCCGCTTTTC
TGGATTCATCGACTGTGGCCGGCTGGGTGTGGCGGACCGCTATCAGGACATAGCGTTGGCTACCCGTGAT
ATTGCTGAAGAGCTTGGCGGCGAATGGGCTGACCGCTTCCTCGTGCTTTACGGTATCGCCGCTCCCGATT
CGCAGCGCATCGCCTTCTATCGCCTTCTTGACGAGTTCTTCTGAGCGGGACTCTGGGGTTCGCGAAATGA
CCGACCAAGCGACGCCCAACCTGCCATCACGAGATTTCGATTCCACCGCCGCCTTCTATGAAAGGTTGGG
CTTCGGAATCGTTTTCCGGGACGCCGGCTGGATGATCCTCCAGCGCGGGGATCTCATGCTGGAGTTCTTC
GCCCACCCCAACTTGTTTATTGCAGCTTATAATGGTTACAAATAAAGCAATAGCATCACAAATTTCACAA
ATAAAGCATTTTTTTCACTGCATTCTAGTTGTGGTTTGTCCAAACTCATCAATGTATCTTATCATGTCTG
TATACCGTCGACCTCTAGCTAGAGCTTGGCGTAATCATGGTCATAGCTGTTTCCTGTGTGAAATTGTTAT
CCGCTCACAATTCCACACAACATACGAGCCGGAAGCATAAAGTGTAAAGCCTGGGGTGCCTAATGAGTGA
GCTAACTCACATTAATTGCGTTGCGCTCACTGCCCGCTTTCCAGTCGGGAAACCTGTCGTGCCAGCTGCA
TTAATGAATCGGCCAACGCGCGGGGAGAGGCGGTTTGCGTATTGGGCGCTCTTCCGCTTCCTCGCTCACT
GACTCGCTGCGCTCGGTCGTTCGGCTGCGGCGAGCGGTATCAGCTCACTCAAAGGCGGTAATACGGTTAT
CCACAGAATCAGGGGATAACGCAGGAAAGAACATGTGAGCAAAAGGCCAGCAAAAGGCCAGGAACCGTAA
AAAGGCCGCGTTGCTGGCGTTTTTCCATAGGCTCCGCCCCCCTGACGAGCATCACAAAAATCGACGCTCA
AGTCAGAGGTGGCGAAACCCGACAGGACTATAAAGATACCAGGCGTTTCCCCCTGGAAGCTCCCTCGTGC
GCTCTCCTGTTCCGACCCTGCCGCTTACCGGATACCTGTCCGCCTTTCTCCCTTCGGGAAGCGTGGCGCT
TTCTCAATGCTCACGCTGTAGGTATCTCAGTTCGGTGTAGGTCGTTCGCTCCAAGCTGGGCTGTGTGCAC
GAACCCCCCGTTCAGCCCGACCGCTGCGCCTTATCCGGTAACTATCGTCTTGAGTCCAACCCGGTAAGAC
ACGACTTATCGCCACTGGCAGCAGCCACTGGTAACAGGATTAGCAGAGCGAGGTATGTAGGCGGTGCTAC
AGAGTTCTTGAAGTGGTGGCCTAACTACGGCTACACTAGAAGGACAGTATTTGGTATCTGCGCTCTGCTG
AAGCCAGTTACCTTCGGAAAAAGAGTTGGTAGCTCTTGATCCGGCAAACAAACCACCGCTGGTAGCGGTG
GTTTTTTTGTTTGCAAGCAGCAGATTACGCGCAGAAAAAAAGGATCTCAAGAAGATCCTTTGATCTTTTC
TACGGGGTCTGACGCTCAGTGGAACGAAAACTCACGTTAAGGGATTTTGGTCATGAGATTATCAAAAAGG
ATCTTCACCTAGATCCTTTTAAATTAAAAATGAAGTTTTAAATCAATCTAAAGTATATATGAGTAAACTT
GGTCTGACAGTTACCAATGCTTAATCAGTGAGGCACCTATCTCAGCGATCTGTCTATTTCGTTCATCCAT
AGTTGCCTGACTCCCCGTCGTGTAGATAACTACGATACGGGAGGGCTTACCATCTGGCCCCAGTGCTGCA
ATGATACCGCGAGACCCACGCTCACCGGCTCCAGATTTATCAGCAATAAACCAGCCAGCCGGAAGGGCCG
AGCGCAGAAGTGGTCCTGCAACTTTATCCGCCTCCATCCAGTCTATTAATTGTTGCCGGGAAGCTAGAGT
AAGTAGTTCGCCAGTTAATAGTTTGCGCAACGTTGTTGCCATTGCTACAGGCATCGTGGTGTCACGCTCG
TCGTTTGGTATGGCTTCATTCAGCTCCGGTTCCCAACGATCAAGGCGAGTTACATGATCCCCCATGTTGT
GCAAAAAAGCGGTTAGCTCCTTCGGTCCTCCGATCGTTGTCAGAAGTAAGTTGGCCGCAGTGTTATCACT
CATGGTTATGGCAGCACTGCATAATTCTCTTACTGTCATGCCATCCGTAAGATGCTTTTCTGTGACTGGT
GAGTACTCAACCAAGTCATTCTGAGAATAGTGTATGCGGCGACCGAGTTGCTCTTGCCCGGCGTCAATAC
GGGATAATACCGCGCCACATAGCAGAACTTTAAAAGTGCTCATCATTGGAAAACGTTCTTCGGGGCGAAA
ACTCTCAAGGATCTTACCGCTGTTGAGATCCAGTTCGATGTAACCCACTCGTGCACCCAACTGATCTTCA
GCATCTTTTACTTTCACCAGCGTTTCTGGGTGAGCAAAAACAGGAAGGCAAAATGCCGCAAAAAAGGGAA
TAAGGGCGACACGGAAATGTTGAATACTCATACTCTTCCTTTTTCAATATTATTGAAGCATTTATCAGGG
TTATTGTCTCATGAGCGGATACATATTTGAATGTATTTAGAAAAATAAACAAATAGGGGTTCCGCGCACA
TTTCCCCGAAAAGTGCCACCTGACGTC
Features (pLannotate 1.2.2; 21 found; start..end, strand, type, name):
     36..80      -  misc_feature   bom (fragment): basis of mobility region from pBR322
    235..614     +  enhancer       CMV enhancer: human cytomegalovirus immediate early enhancer
    615..818     +  promoter       CMV promoter: human cytomegalovirus (CMV) immediate early promoter
    814..847     +  LTR            5' LTR (truncated) (fragment): truncated 5' long terminal repeat (LTR) from HIV-1
    863..881     +  promoter       T7 promoter: promoter for bacteriophage T7 RNA polymerase
    942..2669    +  CDS            POLG_HCVGL (fragment): Experimental evidence at protein level: Swiss-Prot protein existence level 1. [Protease NS2]: Cysteine protease required for the proteolytic auto-cleavage between the non-structural proteins NS2 and NS3 (By similarity). The N-terminus of NS3 is required for the function of NS2 protease (active region NS2-3) (By similarity). Promotes the initiation of viral particle assembly by mediating the interaction between structural and non-structural proteins (By similarity). From Hepatitis C virus (isolate Glasgow) (HCV).
   2745..2786    +  CDS            V5 tag: epitope tag from simian virus 5
   2842..3066    +  polyA_signal   bGH poly(A) signal: bovine growth hormone polyadenylation signal
   3070..3091    +  promoter       SV40 promoter (fragment): SV40 enhancer and early promoter
   3112..3540    +  rep_origin     f1 ori (sequence partly withheld): f1 bacteriophage origin of replication; arrow indicates direction of (+) strand synthesis
   3554..3884    +  promoter       SV40 promoter: SV40 enhancer and early promoter
   3951..4742    +  CDS            neo: KKA2_KLEPN - Also known as kan, nptII. Experimental evidence at protein level: Swiss-Prot protein existence level 1. Resistance to kanamycin, neomycin, paromomycin, ribostamycin, butirosin and gentamicin B. From Klebsiella pneumoniae.
   4768..4926    +  CDS            ble (fragment): BLE_KLEPN - Experimental evidence at protein level: Swiss-Prot protein existence level 1. Binding protein with a strong affinity to the bleomycin family of antibiotics. Binds to CL990; an antimitotic-antibiotic compound. From Klebsiella pneumoniae.
   4921..5042    +  polyA_signal   SV40 poly(A) signal: SV40 polyadenylation signal
   5115..5131    -  protein_bind   lac operator: The lac repressor binds to the lac operator to inhibit transcription in E. coli. This inhibition can be relieved by adding lactose or isopropyl-β-D-thiogalactopyranoside (IPTG). lac repressor encoded by lacI
   5139..5169    -  promoter       lac promoter: promoter for the E. coli lac operon
   5184..5205    -  protein_bind   CAP binding site: CAP binding activates transcription in the presence of cAMP. E. coli catabolite activator protein
   5218..5310    -  CDS            lacI (fragment): lac repressor; lacI; The lac repressor binds to the lac operator to inhibit transcription in E. coli. This inhibition can be relieved by adding lactose or isopropyl-β-D-thiogalactopyranoside (IPTG).
   5493..6081    -  rep_origin     ori: high-copy-number ColE1/pMB1/pBR322/pUC origin of replication
   6252..7112    -  CDS            AmpR: β-lactamase; bla; confers resistance to ampicillin, carbenicillin, and related antibiotics
   7113..7217    -  promoter       AmpR promoter: bla
