>Addgene plasmid #97379 | UKNP1.11.3 | addgene full sequence | sequence record 189792 | Addgene NGS Result
GACGGATCGGGAGATCTCCCGATCCCCTATGGTGCACTCTCAGTACAATCTGCTCTGATGCCGCATAGTT
AAGCCAGTATCTGCTCCCTGCTTGTGTGTTGGAGGTCGCTGAGTAGTGCGCGAGCAAAATTTAAGCTACA
ACAAGGCAAGGCTTGACCGACAATTGCATGAAGAATCTGCTTAGGGTTAGGCGTTTTGCGCTGCTTCGCG
ATGTACGGGCCAGATATACGCGTTGACATTGATTATTGACTAGTTATTAATAGTAATCAATTACGGGGTC
ATTAGTTCATAGCCCATATATGGAGTTCCGCGTTACATAACTTACGGTAAATGGCCCGCCTGGCTGACCG
CCCAACGACCCCCGCCCATTGACGTCAATAATGACGTATGTTCCCATAGTAACGCCAATAGGGACTTTCC
ATTGACGTCAATGGGTGGAGTATTTACGGTAAACTGCCCACTTGGCAGTACATCAAGTGTATCATATGCC
AAGTACGCCCCCTATTGACGTCAATGACGGTAAATGGCCCGCCTGGCATTATGCCCAGTACATGACCTTA
TGGGACTTTCCTACTTGGCAGTACATCTACGTATTAGTCATCGCTATTACCATGGTGATGCGGTTTTGGC
AGTACATCAATGGGCGTGGATAGCGGTTTGACTCACGGGGATTTCCAAGTCTCCACCCCATTGACGTCAA
TGGGAGTTTGTTTTGGCACCAAAATCAACGGGACTTTCCAAAATGTCGTAACAACTCCGCCCCATTGACG
CAAATGGGCGGTAGGCGTGTACGGTGGGAGGTCTATATAAGCAGAGCTCTCTGGCTAACTAGAGAACCCA
CTGCTTACTGGCTTATCGAAATTAATACGACTCACTATAGGGAGACCCAAGCTGGCTAGTTAAGCTTGGT
ACCGAGCTCGGATCCAGTACCCTTCACCATGGGTTGCTCTTTCTCTATCTTCCTTCTGGCCCTGCTCTCT
TGCCTGACTGTACCCGCTTCGGCCTACCAGGTGCGCAACAGCTCGGGGCTTTACCATGTCACCAATGATT
GCCCTAACTCGAGTATTGTGTACGAGGCGGCCGATGCCATCCTGCACACTCCGGGGTGTGTCCCTTGCGT
TCGCGAGGGTAACGCCTCGAGGTGTTGGGTGGCGGTGACCCCCACGGTGGCCACCAGGGATGGCAAACTC
CCCACAACGCAGCTTCGACGTCACATCGATCTGCTTGTCGGGAGCGCCACCCTCTGCTCGGCCCTCTACG
TGGGGGACCTGTGCGGGTCTGTCTTTCTTGTCGGCCAACTGTTTACCTTCTCTCCCAGACACCACTGGAC
GACGCAAGGCTGCAATTGTTCTATCTATCCCGGCCACATAACGGGTCATCGCATGGCATGGGATATGATG
ATGAACTGGTCCCCTACGGCGGCGTTGGTGATGGCTCAGCTGCTCCGGATCCCACAAGCCATCATGGACA
TGATCGCTGGTGCTCACTGGGGTGTCCTGGCGGGCATAGCGTATTTCTCTATGGTGGGGAACTGGGCGAA
AGTCCTGGTAGTGCTGCTGCTATTTGCCGGCGTCGACGCGGAAACCCACGTCACCGGAGGAAGCGCCGGC
CACACCGTGGCTGGGCTTGCCGGTTTCCTCACACGGGGCCCCAAGCAGAACATCCAACTGATCAACACCA
ACGGCAGTTGGCACATCAATAGCACGGCCTTGAACTGCAATGACAGCCTTGACACCGGCTGGATAGCAGG
GCTCTTCTATCATCACAAATTCAACTCTTCAGGCTGTTCCGAGAGGTTGGCCAGCTGCCGACGCCTTACC
GATTTTGCCCAGGGTTGGGGCCCCATCAGTTATGCCAACGGAAGCGGCCCCGATGAGCGCCCCTACTGCT
GGCACTACCCCCCAAGACCTTGCGGTATTGTGCCCGCAAAGAGCGTGTGTGGCCCGGTATATTGCTTCAC
TCCCAGCCCTGTGGTGGTGGGAACGACCGACAGGTCGGGCGCGCCTACCTACAGCTGGGGTGCAAATGAT
ACGGACGTCTTCGTCCTTAACAACACCAGGCCACCGCTGGGCAATTGGTTCGGTTGCACCTGGATGAACG
CAACTGGATTTACCAAAGTGTGCGGAGCGCCCCCTTGTGTCATCGGAGGGGCGGGCGACAACACCTTGCG
CTGCCCCACTGATTGTTTCCGCAAGCATCCGGAAGCAACATACTCTCGGTGCGGCTCCGGTCCCTGGATT
ACACCCAGGTGCATGGTCCACTATCCGTATAGGCTTTGGCATTATCCTTGTACCATCAACTACACCATAT
TCAAAGTCAGGATGTACGTGGGAGGGGTCGAGCACAGGCTGGAAGCTGCCTGCAACTGGACGCGGGGCGA
ACGCTGTGATCTGGAAGACAGGGACAGGTCCGAGCTCAGCCCATTGTTGCTGTCCACCACGCAGTGGCAG
GTCCTTCCGTGCTCTTTCACGACCCTGCCAGCCTTGTCCACCGGCCTCATCCACCTCCACCAGAACATCG
TGGACGTGCAGTACTTATACGGGGTGGGGTCAAGCATCGCGTCCTGGGCCATTAAGTGGGAGTACGTCGT
TCTCCTGTTCCTCCTGCTTGCAGACGCGCGCGTCTGCTCCTGCTTGTGGATGATGTTACTCATATCCCAA
GCGGAGGCGTAAAAGGGTCAAGACAATTCTGCAGATATCCAGCACAGTGGCGGCCGCTCGAGTCTAGAGG
GCCCGCGGTTCGAAGGTAAGCCTATCCCTAACCCTCTCCTCGGTCTCGATTCTACGCGTACCGGTCATCA
TCACCATCACCATTGAGTTTAAACCCGCTGATCAGCCTCGACTGTGCCTTCTAGTTGCCAGCCATCTGTT
GTTTGCCCCTCCCCCGTGCCTTCCTTGACCCTGGAAGGTGCCACTCCCACTGTCCTTTCCTAATAAAATG
AGGAAATTGCATCGCATTGTCTGAGTAGGTGTCATTCTATTCTGGGGGGTGGGGTGGGGCAGGACAGCAA
GGGGGAGGATTGGGAAGACAATAGCAGGCATGCTGGGGATGCGGTGGGCTCTATGGCTTCTGAGGCGGAA
AGAACCAGCTGGGGCTCTAGGGGGTATCCCC
[124 nt withheld, positions 3112-3235]
C
[91 nt withheld, positions 3237-3327]
A
[49 nt withheld, positions 3329-3377]
CCTTTGACGTTGGAGTCCACGTTCTTT
[37 nt withheld, positions 3405-3441]
ACCCTATCTCGGTCTATTCTTTTGATTTATAAGGGATTTTGCCGATTTCGGCCTATTGGTTAAAAAATGA
GCTGATTTAACAAAAATTTAACGCGAATTAATTCTGTGGAATGTGTGTCAGTTAGGGTGTGGAAAGTCCC
CAGGCTCCCCAGCAGGCAGAAGTATGCAAAGCATGCATCTCAATTAGTCAGCAACCAGGTGTGGAAAGTC
CCCAGGCTCCCCAGCAGGCAGAAGTATGCAAAGCATGCATCTCAATTAGTCAGCAACCATAGTCCCGCCC
CTAACTCCGCCCATCCCGCCCCTAACTCCGCCCAGTTCCGCCCATTCTCCGCCCCATGGCTGACTAATTT
TTTTTATTTATGCAGAGGCCGAGGCCGCCTCTGCCTCTGAGCTATTCCAGAAGTAGTGAGGAGGCTTTTT
TGGAGGCCTAGGCTTTTGCAAAAAGCTCCCGGGAGCTTGTATATCCATTTTCGGATCTGATCAAGAGACA
GGATGAGGATCGTTTCGCATGATTGAACAAGATGGATTGCACGCAGGTTCTCCGGCCGCTTGGGTGGAGA
GGCTATTCGGCTATGACTGGGCACAACAGACAATCGGCTGCTCTGATGCCGCCGTGTTCCGGCTGTCAGC
GCAGGGGCGCCCGGTTCTTTTTGTCAAGACCGACCTGTCCGGTGCCCTGAATGAACTGCAGGACGAGGCA
GCGCGGCTATCGTGGCTGGCCACGACGGGCGTTCCTTGCGCAGCTGTGCTCGACGTTGTCACTGAAGCGG
GAAGGGACTGGCTGCTATTGGGCGAAGTGCCGGGGCAGGATCTCCTGTCATCTCACCTTGCTCCTGCCGA
GAAAGTATCCATCATGGCTGATGCAATGCGGCGGCTGCATACGCTTGATCCGGCTACCTGCCCATTCGAC
CACCAAGCGAAACATCGCATCGAGCGAGCACGTACTCGGATGGAAGCCGGTCTTGTCGATCAGGATGATC
TGGACGAAGAGCATCAGGGGCTCGCGCCAGCCGAACTGTTCGCCAGGCTCAAGGCGCGCATGCCCGACGG
CGAGGATCTCGTCGTGACCCATGGCGATGCCTGCTTGCCGAATATCATGGTGGAAAATGGCCGCTTTTCT
GGATTCATCGACTGTGGCCGGCTGGGTGTGGCGGACCGCTATCAGGACATAGCGTTGGCTACCCGTGATA
TTGCTGAAGAGCTTGGCGGCGAATGGGCTGACCGCTTCCTCGTGCTTTACGGTATCGCCGCTCCCGATTC
GCAGCGCATCGCCTTCTATCGCCTTCTTGACGAGTTCTTCTGAGCGGGACTCTGGGGTTCGCGAAATGAC
CGACCAAGCGACGCCCAACCTGCCATCACGAGATTTCGATTCCACCGCCGCCTTCTATGAAAGGTTGGGC
TTCGGAATCGTTTTCCGGGACGCCGGCTGGATGATCCTCCAGCGCGGGGATCTCATGCTGGAGTTCTTCG
CCCACCCCAACTTGTTTATTGCAGCTTATAATGGTTACAAATAAAGCAATAGCATCACAAATTTCACAAA
TAAAGCATTTTTTTCACTGCATTCTAGTTGTGGTTTGTCCAAACTCATCAATGTATCTTATCATGTCTGT
ATACCGTCGACCTCTAGCTAGAGCTTGGCGTAATCATGGTCATAGCTGTTTCCTGTGTGAAATTGTTATC
CGCTCACAATTCCACACAACATACGAGCCGGAAGCATAAAGTGTAAAGCCTGGGGTGCCTAATGAGTGAG
CTAACTCACATTAATTGCGTTGCGCTCACTGCCCGCTTTCCAGTCGGGAAACCTGTCGTGCCAGCTGCAT
TAATGAATCGGCCAACGCGCGGGGAGAGGCGGTTTGCGTATTGGGCGCTCTTCCGCTTCCTCGCTCACTG
ACTCGCTGCGCTCGGTCGTTCGGCTGCGGCGAGCGGTATCAGCTCACTCAAAGGCGGTAATACGGTTATC
CACAGAATCAGGGGATAACGCAGGAAAGAACATGTGAGCAAAAGGCCAGCAAAAGGCCAGGAACCGTAAA
AAGGCCGCGTTGCTGGCGTTTTTCCATAGGCTCCGCCCCCCTGACGAGCATCACAAAAATCGACGCTCAA
GTCAGAGGTGGCGAAACCCGACAGGACTATAAAGATACCAGGCGTTTCCCCCTGGAAGCTCCCTCGTGCG
CTCTCCTGTTCCGACCCTGCCGCTTACCGGATACCTGTCCGCCTTTCTCCCTTCGGGAAGCGTGGCGCTT
TCTCATAGCTCACGCTGTAGGTATCTCAGTTCGGTGTAGGTCGTTCGCTCCAAGCTGGGCTGTGTGCACG
AACCCCCCGTTCAGCCCGACCGCTGCGCCTTATCCGGTAACTATCGTCTTGAGTCCAACCCGGTAAGACA
CGACTTATCGCCACTGGCAGCAGCCACTGGTAACAGGATTAGCAGAGCGAGGTATGTAGGCGGTGCTACA
GAGTTCTTGAAGTGGTGGCCTAACTACGGCTACACTAGAAGAACAGTATTTGGTATCTGCGCTCTGCTGA
AGCCAGTTACCTTCGGAAAAAGAGTTGGTAGCTCTTGATCCGGCAAACAAACCACCGCTGGTAGCGGTGG
TTTTTTTGTTTGCAAGCAGCAGATTACGCGCAGAAAAAAAGGATCTCAAGAAGATCCTTTGATCTTTTCT
ACGGGGTCTGACGCTCAGTGGAACGAAAACTCACGTTAAGGGATTTTGGTCATGAGATTATCAAAAAGGA
TCTTCACCTAGATCCTTTTAAATTAAAAATGAAGTTTTAAATCAATCTAAAGTATATATGAGTAAACTTG
GTCTGACAGTTACCAATGCTTAATCAGTGAGGCACCTATCTCAGCGATCTGTCTATTTCGTTCATCCATA
GTTGCCTGACTCCCCGTCGTGTAGATAACTACGATACGGGAGGGCTTACCATCTGGCCCCAGTGCTGCAA
TGATACCGCGAGACCCACGCTCACCGGCTCCAGATTTATCAGCAATAAACCAGCCAGCCGGAAGGGCCGA
GCGCAGAAGTGGTCCTGCAACTTTATCCGCCTCCATCCAGTCTATTAATTGTTGCCGGGAAGCTAGAGTA
AGTAGTTCGCCAGTTAATAGTTTGCGCAACGTTGTTGCCATTGCTACAGGCATCGTGGTGTCACGCTCGT
CGTTTGGTATGGCTTCATTCAGCTCCGGTTCCCAACGATCAAGGCGAGTTACATGATCCCCCATGTTGTG
CAAAAAAGCGGTTAGCTCCTTCGGTCCTCCGATCGTTGTCAGAAGTAAGTTGGCCGCAGTGTTATCACTC
ATGGTTATGGCAGCACTGCATAATTCTCTTACTGTCATGCCATCCGTAAGATGCTTTTCTGTGACTGGTG
AGTACTCAACCAAGTCATTCTGAGAATAGTGTATGCGGCGACCGAGTTGCTCTTGCCCGGCGTCAATACG
GGATAATACCGCGCCACATAGCAGAACTTTAAAAGTGCTCATCATTGGAAAACGTTCTTCGGGGCGAAAA
CTCTCAAGGATCTTACCGCTGTTGAGATCCAGTTCGATGTAACCCACTCGTGCACCCAACTGATCTTCAG
CATCTTTTACTTTCACCAGCGTTTCTGGGTGAGCAAAAACAGGAAGGCAAAATGCCGCAAAAAAGGGAAT
AAGGGCGACACGGAAATGTTGAATACTCATACTCTTCCTTTTTCAATATTATTGAAGCATTTATCAGGGT
TATTGTCTCATGAGCGGATACATATTTGAATGTATTTAGAAAAATAAACAAATAGGGGTTCCGCGCACAT
TTCCCCGAAAAGTGCCACCTGACGTC
Features (pLannotate 1.2.2; 21 found; start..end, strand, type, name):
     28..80      -  misc_feature   bom (fragment): basis of mobility region from pBR322
    235..614     +  enhancer       CMV enhancer: human cytomegalovirus immediate early enhancer
    615..818     +  promoter       CMV promoter: human cytomegalovirus (CMV) immediate early promoter
    814..847     +  LTR            5' LTR (truncated) (fragment): truncated 5' long terminal repeat (LTR) from HIV-1
    863..881     +  promoter       T7 promoter: promoter for bacteriophage T7 RNA polymerase
    942..2669    +  CDS            POLG_HCVGL (fragment): Experimental evidence at protein level: Swiss-Prot protein existence level 1. [Protease NS2]: Cysteine protease required for the proteolytic auto-cleavage between the non-structural proteins NS2 and NS3 (By similarity). The N-terminus of NS3 is required for the function of NS2 protease (active region NS2-3) (By similarity). Promotes the initiation of viral particle assembly by mediating the interaction between structural and non-structural proteins (By similarity). From Hepatitis C virus (isolate Glasgow) (HCV).
   2745..2786    +  CDS            V5 tag: epitope tag from simian virus 5
   2842..3066    +  polyA_signal   bGH poly(A) signal: bovine growth hormone polyadenylation signal
   3070..3091    +  promoter       SV40 promoter (fragment): SV40 enhancer and early promoter
   3112..3540    +  rep_origin     f1 ori (sequence partly withheld): f1 bacteriophage origin of replication; arrow indicates direction of (+) strand synthesis
   3554..3883    +  promoter       SV40 promoter: SV40 enhancer and early promoter
   3950..4741    +  CDS            neo: KKA2_KLEPN - Also known as kan, nptII. Experimental evidence at protein level: Swiss-Prot protein existence level 1. Resistance to kanamycin, neomycin, paromomycin, ribostamycin, butirosin and gentamicin B. From Klebsiella pneumoniae.
   4767..4925    +  CDS            ble (fragment): BLE_KLEPN - Experimental evidence at protein level: Swiss-Prot protein existence level 1. Binding protein with a strong affinity to the bleomycin family of antibiotics. Binds to CL990; an antimitotic-antibiotic compound. From Klebsiella pneumoniae.
   4920..5041    +  polyA_signal   SV40 poly(A) signal: SV40 polyadenylation signal
   5114..5130    -  protein_bind   lac operator: The lac repressor binds to the lac operator to inhibit transcription in E. coli. This inhibition can be relieved by adding lactose or isopropyl-β-D-thiogalactopyranoside (IPTG). lac repressor encoded by lacI
   5138..5168    -  promoter       lac promoter: promoter for the E. coli lac operon
   5183..5204    -  protein_bind   CAP binding site: CAP binding activates transcription in the presence of cAMP. E. coli catabolite activator protein
   5217..5309    -  CDS            lacI (fragment): lac repressor; lacI; The lac repressor binds to the lac operator to inhibit transcription in E. coli. This inhibition can be relieved by adding lactose or isopropyl-β-D-thiogalactopyranoside (IPTG).
   5492..6080    -  rep_origin     ori: high-copy-number ColE1/pMB1/pBR322/pUC origin of replication
   6251..7111    -  CDS            AmpR: β-lactamase; bla; confers resistance to ampicillin, carbenicillin, and related antibiotics
   7112..7216    -  promoter       AmpR promoter: bla
