[The description below was written by a language model from this plasmid's Addgene catalogue record and pLannotate feature annotations shown in this document.]
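Description:
UKNP1.11.3 is a mammalian expression plasmid built on the Invitrogen pcDNA3.1 V5-His TOPO backbone. It carries the hepatitis C virus E1E2 envelope glycoprotein coding region, amplified from patient serum and inserted by TOPO cloning. The name follows the United Kingdom Nottingham Panel convention of genotype, patient number and clone number, so this is clone 3 from patient 11, genotype 1. The plasmid is about 7.2 kb and is maintained at high copy in E. coli through a ColE1/pUC-type origin, with ampicillin selection from the bla gene. An f1 origin is also present. The depositor and repository sequence records differ by a single nucleotide in length and give the same feature map.

The insert of roughly 1.7 kb is annotated as a fragment of the HCV polyprotein. The automated label quotes NS2 protease functions, but this text comes from the whole-polyprotein database entry, and the catalogue identifies the region as E1E2. Transcription is driven by the CMV immediate early enhancer and promoter and terminated by the bovine growth hormone polyadenylation signal. A T7 promoter upstream of the insert allows in vitro transcription and serves as a sequencing primer site. A V5 epitope tag from the backbone lies downstream of the insert, but the record does not state whether it is fused in frame or excluded by a stop codon. An SV40 promoter–neomycin resistance–SV40 poly(A) cassette permits G418 selection of stably transfected cells. The short HIV LTR, ble, lacI and lac promoter annotations appear to be backbone remnants or incidental matches.

The plasmid belongs to a diverse panel of patient-derived HCV glycoproteins. The panel is intended for vaccine research and for assessing sensitivity or resistance to neutralising monoclonal antibodies.
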