Addgene plasmid #97379: UKNP1.11.3
Purpose: Expression of HCV E1E2 genes cloned from patient serum. United Kingdom Nottingham Panel x.xx.xx (genotype.patient number.clone number)
Depositing lab: Jonathan Ball. Depositing organization: University of Nottingham. Publication: A Diverse Panel of Hepatitis C Virus Glycoproteins for Use in Vaccine Research Reveals Extremes of Monoclonal Antibody Neutralization Resistance. Urbanowicz RA, McClure CP, Brown RJ, Tsoleridis T, Persson MA, Krey T, Irving WL, Ball JK, Tarr AW. J Virol. 2015 Dec 23;90(7):3288-301. doi: 10.1128/JVI.02700-15. PubMed 26699643.
Backbone
  Vector backbone: pcDNA3.1_V5-His_Topo
  Backbone manufacturer: Invitrogen
  Vector type: Mammalian Expression
Growth in bacteria
  Bacterial resistance: Ampicillin, 100 μg/mL
  Growth temperature: 37°C
  Growth strain: DH5alpha
  Copy number: High Copy
Gene/Insert
  Gene/Insert name: HCV E1E2 (alt name: UKNP1.11.3)
  Species: Hepatitis C virus
  Insert size (bp): 1734
  GenBank ID: KU285174.1
  Cloning method: TOPO Cloning
  Sequencing primers: 5′ T7F; 3′ bGHR
Terms and licenses: Academic/Nonprofit Terms; Industry Terms: Not Available to Industry
How to cite: UKNP1.11.3 was a gift from Jonathan Ball (Addgene plasmid # 97379 ; http://n2t.net/addgene:97379 ; RRID:Addgene_97379)
